Addgene plasmid #20277: pET28a-Hisx6-Sirt6
Depositing lab: Leonard Guarente. Depositing organization: Massachusetts Institute of Technology. Publication: Mouse Sir2 homolog SIRT6 is a nuclear ADP-ribosyltransferase. Liszt G, Ford E, Kurtev M, Guarente L. J Biol Chem. 2005 Jun 3. 280(22):21313-20. 10.1074/jbc.M413296200 PubMed 15795229.
Backbone
  Vector backbone: pET-28a
  Backbone manufacturer: Novagen
  Backbone size w/o insert (bp): 5369
  Vector type: Bacterial Expression
Growth in bacteria
  Bacterial resistance: Kanamycin, 50 μg/mL
  Growth temperature: 37°C
  Growth strain: DH5alpha
  Copy number: Low Copy
Gene/Insert
  Gene/Insert name: Sirt6
  Species: M. musculus (mouse)
  Insert size (bp): 1004
  GenBank ID: NM_181586
  Entrez Gene: Sirt6 (a.k.a. 2810449N18Rik, Sir2l6, mSIRT6)
  Tag / fusion protein: Hisx6 (N terminal on backbone)
  Cloning method: Restriction Enzyme
  Sequencing primers: 5′ T7
Terms and licenses: Academic/Nonprofit Terms; Industry Terms: Not Available to Industry
How to cite: pET28a-Hisx6-Sirt6 was a gift from Leonard Guarente (Addgene plasmid # 20277 ; http://n2t.net/addgene:20277 ; RRID:Addgene_20277)
