[The description below was written by a language model from this plasmid's Addgene catalogue record.]
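Description:
pET28a-Hisx6-Sirt6 is a bacterial expression plasmid built on the Novagen pET-28a backbone (about 5.4 kb without insert) and carrying the mouse Sirt6 coding sequence, an insert of roughly 1 kb introduced by restriction enzyme cloning. It is selected with kanamycin and is recorded as a low-copy plasmid, propagated in a standard cloning strain. No feature table accompanies the record, so the exact positions of regulatory elements and the cloning sites used are not stated. As a pET-28a derivative, however, it would be expected to use the backbone's T7 promoter/lac operator system, in which transcription of the insert depends on T7 RNA polymerase supplied by an appropriate expression host and is inducible through the lac repressor encoded on the vector. The listing of a T7 primer for 5′ sequencing is consistent with this arrangement.

The Sirt6 open reading frame is fused in frame to the N-terminal six-histidine tag supplied by the backbone, which allows the recombinant protein to be purified by immobilised metal affinity chromatography. Sirt6 is a mouse homologue of yeast Sir2, and the associated publication characterises it as a nuclear ADP-ribosyltransferase. The construct is therefore suited to producing tagged recombinant mouse SIRT6 in E. coli for purification and in vitro biochemical work such as enzymatic activity assays, although the record does not spell out specific applications beyond bacterial expression.
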