>Addgene plasmid #20277 | pET28a-Hisx6-Sirt6 | addgene partial sequence | sequence record 26121 | 20277 with T7
CCTCTAGAAATAATTTTGTTTAACTTTAAGAAGGAGATATACCATGGGCAGCAGCCATCATCATCATCAT
CACAGCAGCGGCCTGGTGCCGCGCGGCAGCCATATGGCTAGAATGTCGGTGAATTATGCAGCAGGGTTGT
CGCCTTACGCGGATAAGGGCAAGTGCGGGCTGCCCGAGATCTTCGACCCACCAGAGGAGCTGGAACGCAA
GGTGTGGGAGCTGGCCCGGCTAATGTGGCAGTCCTCCAGCGTGGTTTTCCACACGGGCGCCGGCATCAGC
ACCGCCTCTGGCATCCCCGACTTCAGAGGCCCCCATGGCGTGTGGACCATGGAGGAACGCGGCCTGGCCC
CCAAGTTTGACACCACCTTCGAGAATGCTCGGCCCTCGAAGACCCACATGGCCCTGGTTCAGCTAGAACG
CATGGGCTTCCTCAGCTTCCTGGTCAGCCAGAACGTAGACGGGCTGCACGTGCGCTCGGGCTTCCCCAGG
GACAAGCTGGCAGAGCTGCACGGAAACATGTTTGTAGAGGAATGTCCCAAGTGTAAGACGCAGTACGTCA
GAGACACGGTTGTGGGCACCATGGGCCTCAAGGCCACAGGCCGGCTCTGCACCGTGGCCAAGACCAGGGG
ACTTCGGGCCTGTAGAGGGGAGCTGAGAGACACCATTCTGGACTGGGAGGACTCGTTGCCTGACC
